Addgene plasmid #141392: pLVX-EF1alpha-SARS-CoV-2-orf9b-2xStrep-IRES-Puro
Purpose: Lentiviral expression of SARS-CoV-2 protein; transient expression and generate lentivirus
Depositing lab: Nevan Krogan. Depositing organization: University of California, San Francisco (UCSF). Publication: A SARS-CoV-2 protein interaction map reveals targets for drug repurposing. Gordon DE, Jang GM, Bouhaddou M, Xu J, Obernier K, White KM, O'Meara MJ, Rezelj VV, Guo JZ, Swaney DL, Tummino TA, Huttenhain R, Kaake RM, Richards AL, Tutuncuoglu B, Foussard H, Batra J, Haas K, Modak M, Kim M, Haas P, Polacco BJ, Braberg H, Fabius JM, Eckhardt M, Soucheray M, Bennett MJ, Cakir M, McGregor MJ, Li Q, Meyer B, Roesch F, Vallet T, Mac Kain A, Miorin L, Moreno E, Naing ZZC, Zhou Y, Peng S, Shi Y, Zhang Z, Shen W, Kirby IT, Melnyk JE, Chorba JS, Lou K, Dai SA, Barrio-Hernandez I, Memon D, Hernandez-Armenta C, Lyu J, Mathy CJP, Perica T, Pilla KB, Ganesan SJ, Saltzberg DJ, Rakesh R, Liu X, Rosenthal SB, Calviello L, Venkataramanan S, Liboy-Lugo J, Lin Y, Huang XP, Liu Y, Wankowicz SA, Bohn M, Safari M, Ugur FS, Koh C, Savar NS, Tran QD, Shengjuler D, Fletcher SJ, O'Neal MC, Cai Y, Chang JCJ, Broadhurst DJ, Klippsten S, Sharp PP, Wenzell NA, Kuzuoglu-Ozturk D, Wang HY, Trenker R, Young JM, Cavero DA, Hiatt J, Roth TL, Rathore U, Subramanian A, Noack J, Hubert M, Stroud RM, Frankel AD, Rosenberg OS, Verba KA, Agard DA, Ott M, Emerman M, Jura N, von Zastrow M, Verdin E, Ashworth A, Schwartz O, d'Enfert C, Mukherjee S, Jacobson M, Malik HS, Fujimori DG, Ideker T, Craik CS, Floor SN, Fraser JS, Gross JD, Sali A, Roth BL, Ruggero D, Taunton J, Kortemme T, Beltrao P, Vignuzzi M, Garcia-Sastre A, Shokat KM, Shoichet BK, Krogan NJ. Nature. 2020 Jul;583(7816):459-468. doi: 10.1038/s41586-020-2286-9. Epub 2020 Apr 30. PubMed 32353859.
Backbone
  Vector backbone: pLVX-EF1alpha-IRES-Puro
  Backbone manufacturer: Takara Bio
  Backbone size w/o insert (bp): 8825
  Vector type: Mammalian Expression, Lentiviral
  Selectable markers: Puromycin
Growth in bacteria
  Bacterial resistance: Ampicillin, 100 μg/mL
  Growth temperature: 30°C
  Growth strain: NEB Stable
  Copy number: Unknown
Gene/Insert
  Gene/Insert name: SARS-CoV-2-orf9b
  Species: SARS-CoV-2
  Mutation: human codon optimized
  Promoter: EF1alpha
  Tag / fusion protein: 2xStrep (C terminal on insert)
  Cloning method: Unknown
Terms and licenses: Academic/Nonprofit Terms; Industry Terms
Depositor comments: Please visit https://www.biorxiv.org/content/10.1101/2020.03.22.002386v3 for bioRxiv preprint.
How to cite: pLVX-EF1alpha-SARS-CoV-2-orf9b-2xStrep-IRES-Puro was a gift from Nevan Krogan (Addgene plasmid # 141392 ; http://n2t.net/addgene:141392 ; RRID:Addgene_141392)
