[The description below was written by a language model from this plasmid's Addgene catalogue record and pLannotate feature annotations shown in this document.]
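Description:
pLVX-EF1alpha-SARS-CoV-2-orf9b-2xStrep-IRES-Puro is an HIV-1-based lentiviral transfer plasmid, built on the commercial pLVX-EF1alpha-IRES-Puro backbone, for expressing the SARS-CoV-2 accessory protein Orf9b in mammalian cells. It can be transfected directly for transient expression or used to produce lentivirus for stable transduction. In bacteria it replicates from a high-copy ColE1/pUC-type origin and is selected with ampicillin through the β-lactamase gene. The sequenced record is about 9.2 kb.

The viral portion contains the two HIV-1 LTR regions, each adjoined by sequence annotated as nef fragments. It also carries the Ψ packaging signal with an overlapping gag fragment, the Rev response element for Rev-dependent nuclear export of the genomic RNA, and the cPPT/CTS element, which aids nuclear import of the reverse-transcribed genome. Between the LTRs, the human EF-1α promoter with its intron A sequences drives a single bicistronic transcript. The first cistron is the human codon-optimised orf9b coding sequence, which the catalogue describes as carrying a C-terminal 2xStrep tag. The tag was not called as a separate feature in the automated annotation. An EMCV IRES then permits cap-independent translation of puromycin N-acetyltransferase, so puromycin resistance is linked to expression of the viral protein. A WPRE downstream enhances transcript stability and expression.

The Strep tag allows affinity capture of Orf9b with its bound host partners, consistent with the associated work mapping SARS-CoV-2–human protein interactions. The annotation describes Orf9b as an antagonist of host innate immune signalling that acts on the mitochondrial adaptor MAVS.
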