Features (pLannotate 1.2.2; 24 found; start..end, strand, type, name):
     19..230     +  promoter       EF-1α core promoter: core promoter for human elongation factor EF-1α
    231..344     +  intron         EF-1α intron A (fragment): intron upstream of the start codon of human EF-1α
    970..1173    +  intron         EF-1α intron A: truncated intron upstream of the start codon of human EF-1α
   1213..1503    +  CDS            ORF9B_SARS2: Experimental evidence at protein level: Swiss-Prot protein existence level 1. Plays a role in the inhibition of host innate immune response by targeting the mitochondrial-associated adapter MAVS. Mechanistically, usurps the E3 ligase ITCH to trigger the degradation of MAVS, TRAF3, and TRAF6. In addition, causes mitochondrial elongation by triggering ubiquitination and proteasomal degradation of dynamin- like protein 1/DNM1L. From Severe acute respiratory syndrome coronavirus 2 (2019-nCoV) (SARS-CoV-2).
   1728..2190    +  misc_feature   IRES: internal ribosome entry site (IRES) of the encephalomyocarditis virus (EMCV)
   2223..2820    +  CDS            PuroR (fragment): puromycin N-acetyltransferase; pac from Streptomyces alboniger; confers resistance to puromycin
   2836..3424    +  misc_feature   WPRE: woodchuck hepatitis virus posttranscriptional regulatory element
   3441..3959    +  CDS            nef (fragment): NEF_HV1BR - Experimental evidence at protein level: Swiss-Prot protein existence level 1. Extracellular Nef protein targets CD4(+) T-lymphocytes for apoptosis by interacting with CXCR4 surface receptors (PubMed:14990729). From Human immunodeficiency virus type 1 group M subtype B (isolate BRU/LAI) (HIV-1).
   4007..4264    +  LTR            5' LTR (truncated): truncated 5' long terminal repeat (LTR) from HIV-1
   4416..4432    -  protein_bind   lac operator: The lac repressor binds to the lac operator to inhibit transcription in E. coli. This inhibition can be relieved by adding lactose or isopropyl-β-D-thiogalactopyranoside (IPTG). lac repressor encoded by lacI
   4440..4470    -  promoter       lac promoter: promoter for the E. coli lac operon
   4485..4506    -  protein_bind   CAP binding site: CAP binding activates transcription in the presence of cAMP. E. coli catabolite activator protein
   4519..4611    -  CDS            lacI (fragment): lac repressor; lacI; The lac repressor binds to the lac operator to inhibit transcription in E. coli. This inhibition can be relieved by adding lactose or isopropyl-β-D-thiogalactopyranoside (IPTG).
   4794..5382    -  rep_origin     ori: high-copy-number ColE1/pMB1/pBR322/pUC origin of replication
   5553..6413    -  CDS            AmpR: β-lactamase; bla; confers resistance to ampicillin, carbenicillin, and related antibiotics
   6414..6518    -  promoter       AmpR promoter: bla
   6566..6700    +  polyA_signal   SV40 poly(A) signal: SV40 polyadenylation signal
   6867..7196    +  CDS            nef (fragment): NEF_HV1BR - Experimental evidence at protein level: Swiss-Prot protein existence level 1. Extracellular Nef protein targets CD4(+) T-lymphocytes for apoptosis by interacting with CXCR4 surface receptors (PubMed:14990729). From Human immunodeficiency virus type 1 group M subtype B (isolate BRU/LAI) (HIV-1).
   7244..7501    +  LTR            5' LTR (truncated): truncated 5' long terminal repeat (LTR) from HIV-1
   7548..7673    +  misc_feature   HIV-1 Ψ: packaging signal of human immunodeficiency virus type 1
   7657..7995    +  CDS            HIV-1 gag (fragment): gag protein from human immunodeficiency virus 1; gag
   8170..8403    +  misc_feature   RRE: The Rev response element (RRE) of HIV-1 allows for Rev-dependent mRNA export from the nucleus to the cytoplasm.
   8780..8880    +  CDS            Rev (fragment): human immunodeficiency virus 1 (HIV-1) Rev protein; rev; enhances nuclear export of unspliced and incompletely spliced viral mRNAs
   8895..9010    +  misc_feature   cPPT/CTS: central polypurine tract and central termination sequence of HIV-1 (lacking the first T)
>Addgene plasmid #141392 | pLVX-EF1alpha-SARS-CoV-2-orf9b-2xStrep-IRES-Puro | addgene full sequence | sequence record 288070 | Addgene NGS Result
GCTCCGGTGCCCGTCAGTGGGCAGAGCGCACATCGCCCACAGTCCCCGAGAAGTTGGGGGGAGGGGTCGG
CAATTGAACCGGTGCCTAGAGAAGGTGGCGCGGGGTAAACTGGGAAAGTGATGTCGTGTACTGGCTCCGC
CTTTTTCCCGAGGGTGGGGGAGAACCGTATATAAGTGCAGTAGTCGCCGTGAACGTTCTTTTTCGCAACG
GGTTTGCCGCCAGAACACAGGTAAGTGCCGTGTGTGGTTCCCGCGGGCCTGGCCTCTTTACGGGTTATGG
CCCTTGCGTGCCTTGAATTACTTCCACGCCCCTGGCTGCAGTACGTGATTCTTGATCCCGAGCTTCGGGT
TGGAAGTGGGTGGGAGAGTTCGAGGCCTTGCGCTTAAGGAGCCCCTTCGCCTCGTGCTTGAGTTGAGGCC
TGGCTTGGGCGCTGGGGCCGCCGCGTGCGAATCTGGTGGCACCTTCGCGCCTGTCTCGCTGCTTTCGATA
AGTCTCTAGCCATTTAAAATTTTTGATGACCTGCTGCGACGCTTTTTTTCTGGCAAGATAGTCTTGTAAA
TGCGGGCCAAGATCTGCACACTGGTATTTCGGTTTTTGGGGCCGCGGGCGGCGACGGGGCCCGTGCGTCC
CAGCGCACATGTTCGGCGAGGCGGGGCCTGCGAGCGCGGCCACCGAGAATCGGACGGGGGTAGTCTCAAG
CTGGCCGGCCTGCTCTGGTGCCTGGCCTCGCGCCGCCGTGTATCGCCCCGCCCTGGGCGGCAAGGCTGGC
CCGGTCGGCACCAGTTGCGTGAGCGGAAAGATGGCCGCTTCCCGGCCCTGCTGCAGGGAGCTCAAAATGG
AGGACGCGGCGCTCGGGAGAGCGGGCGGGTGAGTCACCCACACAAAGGAAAAGGGCCTTTCCGTCCTCAG
CCGTCGCTTCATGTGACTCCACGGAGTACCGGGCGCCGTCCAGGCACCTCGATTAGTTCTCGAGCTTTTG
GAGTACGTCGTCTTTAGGTTGGGGGGAGGGGTTTTATGCGATGGAGTTTCCCCACACTGAGTGGGTGGAG
ACTGAAGTTAGGCCAGCTTGGCACTTGATGTAATTCTCCTTGGAATTTGCCCTTTTTGAGTTTGGATCTT
GGTTCATTCTCAAGCCTCAGACAGTGGTTCAAAGTTTTTTTCTTCCATTTCAGGTGTCGTGAGGATCTAT
TTCCGGTGAATTCGCCGCCACCATGGACCCCAAAATTTCTGAAATGCACCCGGCGCTTCGCTTGGTGGAC
CCCCAAATCCAACTCGCTGTCACGCGGATGGAAAACGCAGTAGGACGCGACCAAAATAATGTCGGCCCAA
AAGTGTATCCGATTATCCTCCGCCTTGGCAGTCCCCTGAGCCTGAATATGGCCAGAAAGACTCTTAACAG
CCTGGAGGACAAAGCGTTTCAGCTGACCCCCATTGCGGTTCAGATGACTAAGCTGGCGACAACTGAAGAG
TTGCCCGACGAATTTGTGGTAGTAACCGTAAAGCTCGAAGGCGGCGGGGGATGGAGCCATCCACAATTCG
AGAAAGGCGGTGGTTCAGGAGGAGGTAGCGGGGGTGGATCATGGTCACATCCGCAGTTTGAAAAGTAAGG
ATCCCGCCCCTCTCCCTCCCCCCCCCCTAACGTTACTGGCCGAAGCCGCTTGGAATAAGGCCGGTGTGCG
TTTGTCTATATGTTATTTTCCACCATATTGCCGTCTTTTGGCAATGTGAGGGCCCGGAAACCTGGCCCTG
TCTTCTTGACGAGCATTCCTAGGGGTCTTTCCCCTCTCGCCAAAGGAATGCAAGGTCTGTTGAATGTCGT
GAAGGAAGCAGTTCCTCTGGAAGCTTCTTGAAGACAAACAACGTCTGTAGCGACCCTTTGCAGGCAGCGG
AACCCCCCACCTGGCGACAGGTGCCTCTGCGGCCAAAAGCCACGTGTATAAGATACACCTGCAAAGGCGG
CACAACCCCAGTGCCACGTTGTGAGTTGGATAGTTGTGGAAAGAGTCAAATGGCTCTCCTCAAGCGTATT
CAACAAGGGGCTGAAGGATGCCCAGAAGGTACCCCATTGTATGGGATCTGATCTGGGGCCTCGGTGCACA
TGCTTTACATGTGTTTAGTCGAGGTTAAAAAAACGTCTAGGCCCCCCGAACCACGGGGACGTGGTTTTCC
TTTGAAAAACACGATGATAAGCTTGCCACAACCCACAAGGAGACGACCTTCCATGACCGAGTACAAGCCC
ACGGTGCGCCTCGCCACCCGCGACGACGTCCCCCGGGCCGTACGCACCCTCGCCGCCGCGTTCGCCGACT
ACCCCGCCACGCGCCACACCGTCGACCCGGACCGCCACATCGAGCGGGTCACCGAGCTGCAAGAACTCTT
CCTCACGCGCGTCGGGCTCGACATCGGCAAGGTGTGGGTCGCGGACGACGGCGCCGCGGTGGCGGTCTGG
ACCACGCCGGAGAGCGTCGAAGCGGGGGCGGTGTTCGCCGAGATCGGCCCGCGCATGGCCGAGTTGAGCG
GTTCCCGGCTGGCCGCGCAGCAACAGATGGAAGGCCTCCTGGCGCCGCACCGGCCCAAGGAGCCCGCGTG
GTTCCTGGCCACCGTCGGCGTCTCGCCCGACCACCAGGGCAAGGGTCTGGGCAGCGCCGTCGTGCTCCCC
GGAGTGGAGGCGGCCGAGCGCGCCGGGGTGCCCGCCTTCCTGGAGACCTCCGCGCCCCGCAACCTCCCCT
TCTACGAGCGGCTCGGCTTCACCGTCACCGCCGACGTCGAGGTGCCCGAAGGACCGCGCACCTGGTGCAT
GACCCGCAAGCCCGGTGCCTAGACGCGTCTGGAACAATCAACCTCTGGATTACAAAATTTGTGAAAGATT
GACTGGTATTCTTAACTATGTTGCTCCTTTTACGCTATGTGGATACGCTGCTTTAATGCCTTTGTATCAT
GCTATTGCTTCCCGTATGGCTTTCATTTTCTCCTCCTTGTATAAATCCTGGTTGCTGTCTCTTTATGAGG
AGTTGTGGCCCGTTGTCAGGCAACGTGGCGTGGTGTGCACTGTGTTTGCTGACGCAACCCCCACTGGTTG
GGGCATTGCCACCACCTGTCAGCTCCTTTCCGGGACTTTCGCTTTCCCCCTCCCTATTGCCACGGCGGAA
CTCATCGCCGCCTGCCTTGCCCGCTGCTGGACAGGGGCTCGGCTGTTGGGCACTGACAATTCCGTGGTGT
TGTCGGGGAAGCTGACGTCCTTTCCATGGCTGCTCGCCTGTGTTGCCACCTGGATTCTGCGCGGGACGTC
CTTCTGCTACGTCCCTTCGGCCCTCAATCCAGCGGACCTTCCTTCCCGCGGCCTGCTGCCGGCTCTGCGG
CCTCTTCCGCGTCTTCGCCTTCGCCCTCAGACGAGTCGGATCTCCCTTTGGGCCGCCTCCCCGCCTGGAA
TTAATTCTGCAGTCGAGACCTAGAAAAACATGGAGCAATCACAAGTAGCAATACAGCAGCTACCAATGCT
GATTGTGCCTGGCTAGAAGCACAAGAGGAGGAGGAGGTGGGTTTTCCAGTCACACCTCAGGTACCTTTAA
GACCAATGACTTACAAGGCAGCTGTAGATCTTAGCCACTTTTTAAAAGAAAAGAGGGGACTGGAAGGGCT
AATTCACTCCCAACGAAGACAAGATATCCTTGATCTGTGGATCTACCACACACAAGGCTACTTCCCTGAT
TAGCAGAACTACACACCAGGGCCAGGGGTCAGATATCCACTGACCTTTGGATGGTGCTACAAGCTAGTAC
CAGTTGAGCCAGATAAGGTAGAAGAGGCCAATAAAGGAGAGAACACCAGCTTGTTACACCCTGTGAGCCT
GCATGGGATGGATGACCCGGAGAGAGAAGTGTTAGAGTGGAGGTTTGACAGCCGCCTAGCATTTCATCAC
GTGGCCCGAGAGCTGCATCCGGAGTACTTCAAGAACTGCTGATATCGAGCTTGCTACAAGGGACTTTCCG
CTGGGGACTTTCCAGGGAGGCGTGGCCTGGGCGGGACTGGGGAGTGGCGAGCCCTCAGATCCTGCATATA
AGCAGCTGCTTTTTGCCTGTACTGGGTCTCTCTGGTTAGACCAGATCTGAGCCTGGGAGCTCTCTGGCTA
ACTAGGGAACCCACTGCTTAAGCCTCAATAAAGCTTGCCTTGAGTGCTTCAAGTAGTGTGTGCCCGTCTG
TTGTGTGACTCTGGTAACTAGAGATCCCTCAGACCCTTTTAGTCAGTGTGGAAAATCTCTAGCAGTAGTA
GTTCATGTCATCTTATTATTCAGTATTTATAACTTGCAAAGAAATGAATATCAGAGAGTGAGAGGCCTTG
ACATTGCTAGCGTTTACCGTCGACCTCTAGCTAGAGCTTGGCGTAATCATGGTCATAGCTGTTTCCTGTG
TGAAATTGTTATCCGCTCACAATTCCACACAACATACGAGCCGGAAGCATAAAGTGTAAAGCCTGGGGTG
CCTAATGAGTGAGCTAACTCACATTAATTGCGTTGCGCTCACTGCCCGCTTTCCAGTCGGGAAACCTGTC
GTGCCAGCTGCATTAATGAATCGGCCAACGCGCGGGGAGAGGCGGTTTGCGTATTGGGCGCTCTTCCGCT
TCCTCGCTCACTGACTCGCTGCGCTCGGTCGTTCGGCTGCGGCGAGCGGTATCAGCTCACTCAAAGGCGG
TAATACGGTTATCCACAGAATCAGGGGATAACGCAGGAAAGAACATGTGAGCAAAAGGCCAGCAAAAGGC
CAGGAACCGTAAAAAGGCCGCGTTGCTGGCGTTTTTCCATAGGCTCCGCCCCCCTGACGAGCATCACAAA
AATCGACGCTCAAGTCAGAGGTGGCGAAACCCGACAGGACTATAAAGATACCAGGCGTTTCCCCCTGGAA
GCTCCCTCGTGCGCTCTCCTGTTCCGACCCTGCCGCTTACCGGATACCTGTCCGCCTTTCTCCCTTCGGG
AAGCGTGGCGCTTTCTCATAGCTCACGCTGTAGGTATCTCAGTTCGGTGTAGGTCGTTCGCTCCAAGCTG
GGCTGTGTGCACGAACCCCCCGTTCAGCCCGACCGCTGCGCCTTATCCGGTAACTATCGTCTTGAGTCCA
ACCCGGTAAGACACGACTTATCGCCACTGGCAGCAGCCACTGGTAACAGGATTAGCAGAGCGAGGTATGT
AGGCGGTGCTACAGAGTTCTTGAAGTGGTGGCCTAACTACGGCTACACTAGAAGAACAGTATTTGGTATC
TGCGCTCTGCTGAAGCCAGTTACCTTCGGAAAAAGAGTTGGTAGCTCTTGATCCGGCAAACAAACCACCG
CTGGTAGCGGTGGTTTTTTTGTTTGCAAGCAGCAGATTACGCGCAGAAAAAAAGGATCTCAAGAAGATCC
TTTGATCTTTTCTACGGGGTCTGACGCTCAGTGGAACGAAAACTCACGTTAAGGGATTTTGGTCATGAGA
TTATCAAAAAGGATCTTCACCTAGATCCTTTTAAATTAAAAATGAAGTTTTAAATCAATCTAAAGTATAT
ATGAGTAAACTTGGTCTGACAGTTACCAATGCTTAATCAGTGAGGCACCTATCTCAGCGATCTGTCTATT
TCGTTCATCCATAGTTGCCTGACTCCCCGTCGTGTAGATAACTACGATACGGGAGGGCTTACCATCTGGC
CCCAGTGCTGCAATGATACCGCGAGACCCACGCTCACCGGCTCCAGATTTATCAGCAATAAACCAGCCAG
CCGGAAGGGCCGAGCGCAGAAGTGGTCCTGCAACTTTATCCGCCTCCATCCAGTCTATTAATTGTTGCCG
GGAAGCTAGAGTAAGTAGTTCGCCAGTTAATAGTTTGCGCAACGTTGTTGCCATTGCTACAGGCATCGTG
GTGTCACGCTCGTCGTTTGGTATGGCTTCATTCAGCTCCGGTTCCCAACGATCAAGGCGAGTTACATGAT
CCCCCATGTTGTGCAAAAAAGCGGTTAGCTCCTTCGGTCCTCCGATCGTTGTCAGAAGTAAGTTGGCCGC
AGTGTTATCACTCATGGTTATGGCAGCACTGCATAATTCTCTTACTGTCATGCCATCCGTAAGATGCTTT
TCTGTGACTGGTGAGTACTCAACCAAGTCATTCTGAGAATAGTGTATGCGGCGACCGAGTTGCTCTTGCC
CGGCGTCAATACGGGATAATACCGCGCCACATAGCAGAACTTTAAAAGTGCTCATCATTGGAAAACGTTC
TTCGGGGCGAAAACTCTCAAGGATCTTACCGCTGTTGAGATCCAGTTCGATGTAACCCACTCGTGCACCC
AACTGATCTTCAGCATCTTTTACTTTCACCAGCGTTTCTGGGTGAGCAAAAACAGGAAGGCAAAATGCCG
CAAAAAAGGGAATAAGGGCGACACGGAAATGTTGAATACTCATACTCTTCCTTTTTCAATATTATTGAAG
CATTTATCAGGGTTATTGTCTCATGAGCGGATACATATTTGAATGTATTTAGAAAAATAAACAAATAGGG
GTTCCGCGCACATTTCCCCGAAAAGTGCCACCTGACGTCGACGGATCGGGAGATCAACTTGTTTATTGCA
GCTTATAATGGTTACAAATAAAGCAATAGCATCACAAATTTCACAAATAAAGCATTTTTTTCACTGCATT
CTAGTTGTGGTTTGTCCAAACTCATCAATGTATCTTATCATGTCTGGATCAACTGGATAACTCAAGCTAA
CCAAAATCATCCCAAACTTCCCACCCCATACCCTATTACCACTGCCAATTACCTGTGGTTTCATTTACTC
TAAACCTGTGATTCCTCTGAATTATTTTCATTTTAAAGAAATTGTATTTGTTAAATATGTACTACAAACT
TAGTAGTTGGAAGGGCTAATTCACTCCCAAAGAAGACAAGATATCCTTGATCTGTGGATCTACCACACAC
AAGGCTACTTCCCTGATTAGCAGAACTACACACCAGGGCCAGGGGTCAGATATCCACTGACCTTTGGATG
GTGCTACAAGCTAGTACCAGTTGAGCCAGATAAGGTAGAAGAGGCCAATAAAGGAGAGAACACCAGCTTG
TTACACCCTGTGAGCCTGCATGGGATGGATGACCCGGAGAGAGAAGTGTTAGAGTGGAGGTTTGACAGCC
GCCTAGCATTTCATCACGTGGCCCGAGAGCTGCATCCGGAGTACTTCAAGAACTGCTGATATCGAGCTTG
CTACAAGGGACTTTCCGCTGGGGACTTTCCAGGGAGGCGTGGCCTGGGCGGGACTGGGGAGTGGCGAGCC
CTCAGATCCTGCATATAAGCAGCTGCTTTTTGCCTGTACTGGGTCTCTCTGGTTAGACCAGATCTGAGCC
TGGGAGCTCTCTGGCTAACTAGGGAACCCACTGCTTAAGCCTCAATAAAGCTTGCCTTGAGTGCTTCAAG
TAGTGTGTGCCCGTCTGTTGTGTGACTCTGGTAACTAGAGATCCCTCAGACCCTTTTAGTCAGTGTGGAA
AATCTCTAGCAGTGGCGCCCGAACAGGGACTTGAAAGCGAAAGGGAAACCAGAGGAGCTCTCTCGACGCA
GGACTCGGCTTGCTGAAGCGCGCACGGCAAGAGGCGAGGGGCGGCGACTGGTGAGTACGCCAAAAATTTT
GACTAGCGGAGGCTAGAAGGAGAGAGATGGGTGCGAGAGCGTCAGTATTAAGCGGGGGAGAATTAGATCG
CGATGGGAAAAAATTCGGTTAAGGCCAGGGGGAAAGAAAAAATATAAATTAAAACATATAGTATGGGCAA
GCAGGGAGCTAGAACGATTCGCAGTTAATCCTGGCCTGTTAGAAACATCAGAAGGCTGTAGACAAATACT
GGGACAGCTACAACCATCCCTTCAGACAGGATCAGAAGAACTTAGATCATTATATAATACAGTAGCAACC
CTCTATTGTGTGCATCAAAGGATAGAGATAAAAGACACCAAGGAAGCTTTAGACAAGATAGAGGAAGAGC
AAAACAAAAGTAAGACCACCGCACAGCAAGCGGCCGGCCGCTGATCTTCAGACCTGGAGGAGGAGATATG
AGGGACAATTGGAGAAGTGAATTATATAAATATAAAGTAGTAAAAATTGAACCATTAGGAGTAGCACCCA
CCAAGGCAAAGAGAAGAGTGGTGCAGAGAGAAAAAAGAGCAGTGGGAATAGGAGCTTTGTTCCTTGGGTT
CTTGGGAGCAGCAGGAAGCACTATGGGCGCAGCGTCAATGACGCTGACGGTACAGGCCAGACAATTATTG
TCTGGTATAGTGCAGCAGCAGAACAATTTGCTGAGGGCTATTGAGGCGCAACAGCATCTGTTGCAACTCA
CAGTCTGGGGCATCAAGCAGCTCCAGGCAAGAATCCTGGCTGTGGAAAGATACCTAAAGGATCAACAGCT
CCTGGGGATTTGGGGTTGCTCTGGAAAACTCATTTGCACCACTGCTGTGCCTTGGAATGCTAGTTGGAGT
AATAAATCTCTGGAACAGATTTGGAATCACACGACCTGGATGGAGTGGGACAGAGAAATTAACAATTACA
CAAGCTTAATACACTCCTTAATTGAAGAATCGCAAAACCAGCAAGAAAAGAATGAACAAGAATTATTGGA
ATTAGATAAATGGGCAAGTTTGTGGAATTGGTTTAACATAACAAATTGGCTGTGGTATATAAAATTATTC
ATAATGATAGTAGGAGGCTTGGTAGGTTTAAGAATAGTTTTTGCTGTACTTTCTATAGTGAATAGAGTTA
GGCAGGGATATTCACCATTATCGTTTCAGACCCACCTCCCAACCCCGAGGGGACCCGACAGGCCCGAAGG
AATAGAAGAAGAAGGTGGAGAGAGAGACAGAGACAGATCCATTCGATTAGTGAACGGATCTCGACGGTAT
CGCCTTTAAAAGAAAAGGGGGGATTGGGGGGTACAGTGCAGGGGAAAGAATAGTAGACATAATAGCAACA
GACATACAAACTAAAGAATTACAAAAACAAATTACAAAAATTCAAAATTTTCGGGTTTATTACAGGGACA
GCAGAGATCCAGTTTATCGATGAGTAATTCATACAAAAGGACTCGCCCCTGCCTTGGGGAATCCCAGGGA
CCGTCGTTAAACTCCCACTAACGTAGAACCCAGAGATCGCTGCGTTCCCGCCCCCTCACCCGCCCGCTCT
CGTCATCACTGAGGTGGAGAAGAGCATGCGTGAG
