>Addgene plasmid #141392 | pLVX-EF1alpha-SARS-CoV-2-orf9b-2xStrep-IRES-Puro | addgene partial sequence | sequence record 287324 | EF1a-F 5'-TCAAGCCTCAGACAGTGGTTC-3'
TTTCCGGTGAATTCGCCGCCACCATGGACCCCAAAATTTCTGAAATGCACCCGGCGCTTCGCTTGGTGGA
CCCCCAAATCCAACTCGCTGTCACGCGGATGGAAAACGCAGTAGGACGCGACCAAAATAATGTCGGCCCA
AAAGTGTATCCGATTATCCTCCGCCTTGGCAGTCCCCTGAGCCTGAATATGGCCAGAAAGACTCTTAACA
GCCTGGAGGACAAAGCGTTTCAGCTGACCCCCATTGCGGTTCAGATGACTAAGCTGGCGACAACTGAAGA
GTTGCCCGACGAATTTGTGGTAGTAACCGTAAAGCTCGAAGGCGGCGGGGGATGGAGCCATCCACAATTC
GAGAAAGGCGGTGGTTCAGGAGGAGGTAGCGGGGGTGGATCATGGTCACATCCGCAGTTTGAAAAGTAAG
GATCCCGCCCCTCTCCCTCCCCCCCCCCTAACGTTACTGGCCGAAGCCGCTTGGAATAAGGCCGGTGTGC
GTTTGTCTATATGTTATTTTCCACCATATTGCCGTCTTTTGGCAATGTGAGGGCCCGGAAACCTGGCCCT
GTCTTCTTGACGAGCATTCCTAGGGGTCTTTCCCCTCTCGCCAAAGGAATGCAAGGTCTGTTGAATGTCG
TGAAGGAAGCAGTTCCTCTGGAAGCTTCTTGAAGACAAACAACGTCTGTAGCGACCCTTTGCAGGCAGCG
GAACCCCCCACCTGGCGACAGGTGCCTCTGCGGCC
