>Addgene plasmid #141392 | pLVX-EF1alpha-SARS-CoV-2-orf9b-2xStrep-IRES-Puro | addgene partial sequence | sequence record 287325 | pCDH-rev 5'-GCATTCCTTTGGCGAGAG-3'
GGGCCAGGTTTCCGGGCCCTCACATTGCCAAAAGACGGCAATATGGTGGAAAATAACATATAGACAAACG
CACACCGGCCTTATTCCAAGCGGCTTCGGCCAGTAACGTTAGGGGGGGGGGAGGGAGAGG
